Addgene plasmid #112044: pJW1670
Purpose: CEN/ARS plasmid for GAL-inducible OLE1-V5-TEV-EGFP expression marked with URA
Depositing lab: Jonathan Weissman. Depositing organization: University of California, San Francisco (UCSF). Publication: Defining the physiological role of SRP in protein-targeting efficiency and specificity. Costa EA, Subramanian K, Nunnari J, Weissman JS. Science. 2018 Jan 18. pii: science.aar3607. doi: 10.1126/science.aar3607. PubMed 29348368.
Backbone
  Vector backbone: pRS316
  Vector type: Yeast Expression
  Selectable markers: URA3
Growth in bacteria
  Bacterial resistance: Ampicillin, 100 μg/mL
  Growth temperature: 37°C
  Growth strain: DH5alpha
  Copy number: Unknown
Gene/Insert
  Gene/Insert name: OLE1
  Species: S. cerevisiae (budding yeast)
  Mutation: P319T
  Promoter: GAL1
  Tag / fusion protein: V5-TEV-EGFP (C terminal on insert)
  Cloning method: Gibson Cloning
  Sequencing primers: 5′ TGTATTACTTCTTATTCAAATGTC
Terms and licenses: Academic/Nonprofit Terms; Industry Terms: Not Available to Industry
How to cite: pJW1670 was a gift from Jonathan Weissman (Addgene plasmid # 112044 ; http://n2t.net/addgene:112044 ; RRID:Addgene_112044)
