[The description below was written by a language model from this plasmid's Addgene catalogue record and pLannotate feature annotations shown in this document.]
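Description:
pJW1670 is a yeast–E. coli shuttle expression plasmid of about 8 kb built on the pRS316 backbone. In Saccharomyces cerevisiae it is maintained as a low-copy, stably segregating episome through a CEN6/ARS element and is selected by uracil prototrophy via the URA3 marker, which can also be counterselected with 5-FOA. In bacteria it replicates from a ColE1/pUC-type origin and is selected with ampicillin through the β-lactamase gene. The backbone also retains an f1 origin, flanking T7 and T3 promoters, and remnants of the lacZα/pBluescript cloning region into which the cassette was assembled by Gibson cloning.

The payload is the S. cerevisiae OLE1 gene, which encodes the delta-9 fatty acyl-CoA (stearoyl-CoA) desaturase. The record notes that it carries a P319T substitution. Transcription is driven by the galactose-inducible, Gal4-regulated GAL1 promoter (annotated as the divergent GAL1,10 region) and ends at the ADH1 terminator. The coding sequence is fused at its C terminus to a V5 epitope, a TEV protease cleavage site and a green fluorescent protein. The catalogue calls this protein EGFP, whereas the sequence annotation identifies it as the yeast codon-optimised yeGFP. The TEV site is not annotated separately but presumably lies in the short gap between the V5 and GFP features.

This arrangement allows Ole1 synthesis to be switched on with galactose, after which the product can be followed by fluorescence, detected through V5, or separated from the GFP moiety by TEV cleavage. The associated publication concerns the role of the signal recognition particle in protein-targeting efficiency and specificity, which suggests use as an inducible reporter substrate, although the record does not state the exact experiment.
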