Features (pLannotate 1.2.2; 24 found; start..end, strand, type, name):
    137..186     +  misc_feature   bom (fragment): basis of mobility region from pBR322
    194..409     +  promoter       URA3 promoter: S. cerevisiae URA3
    410..1213    +  CDS            URA3: orotidine-5'-phosphate decarboxylase, required for uracil biosynthesis; S. cerevisiae URA3; yeast auxotrophic marker, counterselectable with 5-fluoroorotic acid (5-FOA)
   1292..1343    +  misc_feature   bom (fragment): basis of mobility region from pBR322
   1371..1799    -  rep_origin     f1 ori (sequence partly withheld): f1 bacteriophage origin of replication; arrow indicates direction of (+) strand synthesis
   1803..1960    -  CDS            lacZα (fragment): LacZα fragment of β-galactosidase; lacZ fragment
   1963..1981    +  promoter       T7 promoter: promoter for bacteriophage T7 RNA polymerase
   1990..2044    +  misc_feature   MCS (fragment): pBluescript multiple cloning site
   2044..2223    -  terminator     ADH1 terminator: S. cerevisiae ADH1; transcription terminator for the S. cerevisiae alcohol dehydrogenase 1 (ADH1) gene
   2244..2960    -  CDS            yeGFP: yeast-enhanced green fluorescent protein codons optimized for translation in S. cerevisiae and C. albicans
   3012..3053    -  CDS            V5 tag: epitope tag from simian virus 5
   3054..4583    -  CDS            OLE1: ACO1_YEAST - Experimental evidence at protein level: Swiss-Prot protein existence level 1. Stearoyl-CoA desaturase that utilizes O(2) and electrons from reduced cytochrome b5 to introduce the first double bond into saturated fatty acyl-CoA substrates (PubMed:1978720, PubMed:7947684). Catalyzes the insertion of a cis double bond at the delta-9 position into fatty acyl-CoA substrates including palmitoyl-CoA and stearoyl-CoA (PubMed:1978720, PubMed:2674136). Required for the biosynthesis of membrane phospholipids, cholesterol esters and triglycerides (PubMed:1978720, PubMed:7947684, PubMed:164438
   4583..5208    -  promoter       GAL1,10 promoter: GAL1 and GAL10 genes of S. cerevisiae; divergent inducible promoter, regulated by Gal4
   5209..5256    +  misc_feature   MCS (fragment): pBluescript multiple cloning site
   5268..5286    -  promoter       T3 promoter: promoter for bacteriophage T3 RNA polymerase
   5331..5347    -  protein_bind   lac operator: The lac repressor binds to the lac operator to inhibit transcription in E. coli. This inhibition can be relieved by adding lactose or isopropyl-β-D-thiogalactopyranoside (IPTG). lac repressor encoded by lacI
   5355..5385    -  promoter       lac promoter: promoter for the E. coli lac operon
   5400..5421    -  protein_bind   CAP binding site: CAP binding activates transcription in the presence of cAMP. E. coli catabolite activator protein
   5434..5526    -  CDS            lacI (fragment): lac repressor; lacI; The lac repressor binds to the lac operator to inhibit transcription in E. coli. This inhibition can be relieved by adding lactose or isopropyl-β-D-thiogalactopyranoside (IPTG).
   5709..6297    -  rep_origin     ori: high-copy-number ColE1/pMB1/pBR322/pUC origin of replication
   6468..7328    -  CDS            AmpR: β-lactamase; bla; confers resistance to ampicillin, carbenicillin, and related antibiotics
   7329..7433    -  promoter       AmpR promoter: bla
   7470..7973    +  misc_feature   CEN/ARS: S. cerevisiae CEN6 centromere fused to an autonomously replicating sequence
   8041..35      +  CDS            rop (fragment) (across the origin): Rop protein, which maintains plasmids at low copy number; rop
>Addgene plasmid #112044 | pJW1670 | addgene full sequence | sequence record 215318 | Addgene NGS Result
TCGCGCGTTTCGGTGATGACGGTGAAAACCTCTGACACATGCAGCTCCCGGAGACGGTCACAGCTTGTCT
GTAAGCGGATGCCGGGAGCAGACAAGCCCGTCAGGGCGCGTCAGCGGGTGTTGGCGGGTGTCGGGGCTGG
CTTAACTATGCGGCATCAGAGCAGATTGTACTGAGAGTGCACCATACCACCTTTTCAATTCATCATTTTT
TTTTTATTCTTTTTTTTGATTTCGGTTTCCTTGAAATTTTTTTGATTCGGTAATCTCCGAACAGAAGGAA
GAACGAAGGAAGGAGCACAGACTTAGATTGGTATATATACGCATATGTAGTGTTGAAGAAACATGAAATT
GCCCAGTATTCTTAACCCAACTGCACAGAACAAAAACCTGCAGGAAACGAAGATAAATCATGTCGAAAGC
TACATATAAGGAACGTGCTGCTACTCATCCTAGTCCTGTTGCTGCCAAGCTATTTAATATCATGCACGAA
AAGCAAACAAACTTGTGTGCTTCATTGGATGTTCGTACCACCAAGGAATTACTGGAGTTAGTTGAAGCAT
TAGGTCCCAAAATTTGTTTACTAAAAACACATGTGGATATCTTGACTGATTTTTCCATGGAGGGCACAGT
TAAGCCGCTAAAGGCATTATCCGCCAAGTACAATTTTTTACTCTTCGAAGACAGAAAATTTGCTGACATT
GGTAATACAGTCAAATTGCAGTACTCTGCGGGTGTATACAGAATAGCAGAATGGGCAGACATTACGAATG
CACACGGTGTGGTGGGCCCAGGTATTGTTAGCGGTTTGAAGCAGGCGGCAGAAGAAGTAACAAAGGAACC
TAGAGGCCTTTTGATGTTAGCAGAATTGTCATGCAAGGGCTCCCTATCTACTGGAGAATATACTAAGGGT
ACTGTTGACATTGCGAAGAGCGACAAAGATTTTGTTATCGGCTTTATTGCTCAAAGAGACATGGGTGGAA
GAGATGAAGGTTACGATTGGTTGATTATGACACCCGGTGTGGGTTTAGATGACAAGGGAGACGCATTGGG
TCAACAGTATAGAACCGTGGATGATGTGGTCTCTACAGGATCTGACATTATTATTGTTGGAAGAGGACTA
TTTGCAAAGGGAAGGGATGCTAAGGTAGAGGGTGAACGTTACAGAAAAGCAGGCTGGGAAGCATATTTGA
GAAGATGCGGCCAGCAAAACTAAAAAACTGTATTATAAGTAAATGCATGTATACTAAACTCACAAATTAG
AGCTTCAATTTAATTATATCAGTTATTACCCTATGCGGTGTGAAATACCGCACAGATGCGTAAGGAGAAA
ATACCGCATCAGGAAATTGTAAGCGTTAATATTTTGTTAAAATTCGCGTTAAATTTTTGTTAAATCAGCT
CATTTTTTAACCAATAGGCCGAAATCGGCAAAATCCCTTATAAATCAAAAGAATAGACCGAGATAGGGT
[37 nt withheld, positions 1470-1506]
AAAGAACGTGGACTCCAACGTCAAAGG
[49 nt withheld, positions 1534-1582]
T
[91 nt withheld, positions 1584-1674]
G
[124 nt withheld, positions 1676-1799]
CCATTCGCCATTCAGGCTGCGCAACTGTTGGGAAGGGCGATCGGTGCGGGCCTCTTCGCTATTACGCCAG
CTGGCGAAAGGGGGATGTGCTGCAAGGCGATTAAGTTGGGTAACGCCAGGGTTTTCCCAGTCACGACGTT
GTAAAACGACGGCCAGTGAATTGTAATACGACTCACTATAGGGCGAATTGGAGCTCCACCGCGGTGGCGG
CCGCTCTAGAACTAGTGGATCCCCCGGGCTGCAGGGTGTGGTCAATAAGAGCGACCTCATACTATACCTG
AGAAAGCAACCTGACCTACAGGAAAGAGTTACTCAAGAATAAGAATTTTCGTTTTAAAACCTAAGAGTCA
CTTTAAAATTTGTATACACTTATTTTTTTTATAACTTATTTAATAATAAAAATCATAAATCATAAGAAAT
TCGCTTATTTAGAAGTGGCGCGCCTTATTTGTACAATTCATCCATACCATGGGTAATACCAGCAGCAGTA
ACAAATTCTAACAAGACCATGTGGTCTCTCTTTTCGTTTGGATCTTTGGATAAGGCAGATTGAGTGGATA
AGTAATGGTTGTCTGGTAACAAGACTGGACCATCACCAATTGGAGTATTTTGTTGATAATGGTCAGCTAA
TTGAACAGAACCATCTTCAATGTTGTGTCTAATTTTGAAGTTAACTTTGATACCATTCTTTTGTTTGTCA
GCCATGATGTAAACATTGTGAGAGTTATAGTTGTATTCCAATTTGTGACCTAAAATGTTACCATCTTCTT
TAAAATCAATACCTTTTAATTCGATTCTATTAACTAAGGTATCACCTTCAAACTTGACTTCAGCTCTGGT
CTTGTAGTTACCGTCATCTTTGAAAAAAATAGTTCTTTCTTGAACATAACCTTCTGGCATGGCAGACTTG
AAAAAGTCATGTTGTTTCATATGATCTGGGTATCTAGAAAAACATTGAACACCATAAGTTAAAGTAGTGA
CTAAGGTTGGCCATGGAACTGGCAATTTACCAGTAGTACAAATAAATTTTAAGGTCAATTTACCGTAAGT
AGCATCACCTTCACCTTCACCGGAGACAGAAAATTTGTGACCATTAACATCACCATCTAATTCAACCAAA
ATTGGGACAACACCAGTGAATAATTCTTCACCTTTAGACATGTTAATTAAACCAGCACCGTCACCTCCTT
GAAAATACAAATTTTCTGAACCCGTAGAATCGAGACCGAGGAGAGGGTTAGGGATAGGCTTACCAAAGAA
CTTACCAGTTTCGTAGATTTCACCTCTCTTACTAGCCATTCTAATAGCAGAGTTCTTACTTTCCTTGATA
ACAGCCACTCTCATATCAGCCAAGACATTTTGAGCGGCATTTGAGTGACGGTAGACACCACCACTGAAAG
CCTTGGTAGCGTCCTTACCTAATGCAGTTTTAATTAAAGTTTCACCACCTGGATGTTCAGAGATATAACC
AGATACGTCGTGAACAATACCAGAAATGATAACCAAACCCTTGTTTTCCTTAGACTTAGCCAAGAAGGTT
TGTTTGTCCCACATTGGCAAATCAGTCAAAACTGGACCCCAGTTAATCTTAGCCTTCTTTTTATTGATCT
TCTTTTGTTCTTGTTGAATCAAGGCTTCTTCAATAGCATTTTGAGAGAATTTCTTCAAGTCGTATGCTAG
ACCAACTAAAGAAGTCAAATAGATGATAACCTTAGTTGGGTCGTATTGGTACCACTTAATAGCGTTTCTG
TAATCAGTTGGGAATTCGTGGTGGAAGTTATGGTAACCTTCACCGAAAGTAACAATGGCAGTAATCCAGT
TGTCACGAGTGGTTCTTCTGTCATCGAATGGTTGGGTACCGATGTAATGAGCCAAGGAGTTAATGCAAAA
GGTAGCTTGTTGAATGACAAAGACACGAATAAAACCGGCATAGATCAAACCACCCATATAGTCGTTGAAA
AAGTAACCACAGATAAGAGTTGGAATGACGAAAGCGGTTAACAACATCAACAAGATGTAGTGTCTGTGTT
GGAATCTAATGGTCCAATCATCAGTCATATCGGTAATATCAGCTCTAGCCTTGTATTTTGGATTTGGCTT
CAAAAGCATCCATCCCATGTGGGAGTACCATAGACCTCTACGAGCGTCATAAGGATCTCTCAAGGTATCA
GTGTAACGATGGTGAATTCTGTGAGAGTGGCCCCACCATTTAGCGGACCCTTCAACGGAAGCACAACCGA
AGATAGCGTAGAATAATCTCAATGGCCAGTGAGCGGAGTAAGATCTGTGAGACCATAATCTATGGTAACC
GGCAGTAATAGAAACACCACCGACAGCGTAGTAGAAAACGGAGAAAAGGAAAACGTTTAAATGCAAAGGC
ACTTTACCAGAGAGAGCAAAGTACCAACCAATCATTGGCATACCACAAACAAGAACCATGTTCAACCAGT
TCAAATGTTGGTGCCAGTTATTCAAAGTCCATGGTTGTTCGGAGATGTGAATTTTAGTTTTAGCTTCTTC
TTTTTCTTGGTTGTCCTTTTCTAGCAGACGATCCAAATTGGACTTCTTTTCGTTTCCCTTCTTGTCGAAT
TCCACGGAAACCATTTCCTTGGAGCCCATTAAAGAACCAAAACCGTTGACAATTCTTGGTGCTTTCTTAT
TCAAACCAGTAGCCAAAATATTAGCTTCCGTTAAGTCGACTTCGTCGACAATGCCACTGCTGGCAGAGTC
ATCCTTTGGAAATTGGTCGTCAATCAATTCAATAGTAGTTCCAGAAGTTGGCATTTCTCCTTGACGTTAA
AGTATAGAGGTATATTAACAATTTTTTGTTGATACTTTTATGACATTTGAATAAGAAGTAATACAAACTG
AAAATGTTGAAAGTATTAGTTAAAGTGGTTATGCAGCTTTTCCATTTATATATCTGTTAATAGATCAAAA
ATCATCGCTTCGCTGATTAATTACCCCAGAAACAAGGCTAAAAAACTAATCGCATTATCATCCTATGGTT
GTTAATTTGATTCGTTAATTTGAAGGTTTGTGGGGCCAGGTTACTGCCAATTTTTCCTCTTCATAACCAT
AAAAGCTAGTATTGTAGAATCTTTATTGTTCGGAGCAGTGCGGCGCGAGGCACATCTGCGTTTCAGGAAC
GCGACCGGTGAAGACGAGGACGCACGGAGGAGAGTCTTCCGTCGGAGGGCTGTCGCCCGCTCGGCGGCTT
CTAATCCGTACTTCAATATAGCAATGAGCAGTTAAGCGTATTACTGAAAGTTCCAAAGAGAAGGTTTTTT
TAGGCTAAGATAATGGGGCTCTTTACATTTCCACAACATATAAGTAAGATTAGATATGGATATGTATATG
GTGGTAATGCCATGTAATATGATTATTAAACTTCTTTGCGTCCATCCAAGATATCAAGCTTATCGATACC
GTCGACCTCGAGGGGGGGCCCGGTACCAGCTTTTGTTCCCTTTAGTGAGGGTTAATTTCGAGCTTGGCGT
AATCATGGTCATAGCTGTTTCCTGTGTGAAATTGTTATCCGCTCACAATTCCACACAACATACGAGCCGG
AAGCATAAAGTGTAAAGCCTGGGGTGCCTAATGAGTGAGCTAACTCACATTAATTGCGTTGCGCTCACTG
CCCGCTTTCCAGTCGGGAAACCTGTCGTGCCAGCTGCATTAATGAATCGGCCAACGCGCGGGGAGAGGCG
GTTTGCGTATTGGGCGCTCTTCCGCTTCCTCGCTCACTGACTCGCTGCGCTCGGTCGTTCGGCTGCGGCG
AGCGGTATCAGCTCACTCAAAGGCGGTAATACGGTTATCCACAGAATCAGGGGATAACGCAGGAAAGAAC
ATGTGAGCAAAAGGCCAGCAAAAGGCCAGGAACCGTAAAAAGGCCGCGTTGCTGGCGTTTTTCCATAGGC
TCCGCCCCCCTGACGAGCATCACAAAAATCGACGCTCAAGTCAGAGGTGGCGAAACCCGACAGGACTATA
AAGATACCAGGCGTTTCCCCCTGGAAGCTCCCTCGTGCGCTCTCCTGTTCCGACCCTGCCGCTTACCGGA
TACCTGTCCGCCTTTCTCCCTTCGGGAAGCGTGGCGCTTTCTCATAGCTCACGCTGTAGGTATCTCAGTT
CGGTGTAGGTCGTTCGCTCCAAGCTGGGCTGTGTGCACGAACCCCCCGTTCAGCCCGACCGCTGCGCCTT
ATCCGGTAACTATCGTCTTGAGTCCAACCCGGTAAGACACGACTTATCGCCACTGGCAGCAGCCACTGGT
AACAGGATTAGCAGAGCGAGGTATGTAGGCGGTGCTACAGAGTTCTTGAAGTGGTGGCCTAACTACGGCT
ACACTAGAAGAACAGTATTTGGTATCTGCGCTCTGCTGAAGCCAGTTACCTTCGGAAAAAGAGTTGGTAG
CTCTTGATCCGGCAAACAAACCACCGCTGGTAGCGGTGGTTTTTTTGTTTGCAAGCAGCAGATTACGCGC
AGAAAAAAAGGATCTCAAGAAGATCCTTTGATCTTTTCTACGGGGTCTGACGCTCAGTGGAACGAAAACT
CACGTTAAGGGATTTTGGTCATGAGATTATCAAAAAGGATCTTCACCTAGATCCTTTTAAATTAAAAATG
AAGTTTTAAATCAATCTAAAGTATATATGAGTAAACTTGGTCTGACAGTTACCAATGCTTAATCAGTGAG
GCACCTATCTCAGCGATCTGTCTATTTCGTTCATCCATAGTTGCCTGACTCCCCGTCGTGTAGATAACTA
CGATACGGGAGGGCTTACCATCTGGCCCCAGTGCTGCAATGATACCGCGAGACCCACGCTCACCGGCTCC
AGATTTATCAGCAATAAACCAGCCAGCCGGAAGGGCCGAGCGCAGAAGTGGTCCTGCAACTTTATCCGCC
TCCATCCAGTCTATTAATTGTTGCCGGGAAGCTAGAGTAAGTAGTTCGCCAGTTAATAGTTTGCGCAACG
TTGTTGCCATTGCTACAGGCATCGTGGTGTCACGCTCGTCGTTTGGTATGGCTTCATTCAGCTCCGGTTC
CCAACGATCAAGGCGAGTTACATGATCCCCCATGTTGTGCAAAAAAGCGGTTAGCTCCTTCGGTCCTCCG
ATCGTTGTCAGAAGTAAGTTGGCCGCAGTGTTATCACTCATGGTTATGGCAGCACTGCATAATTCTCTTA
CTGTCATGCCATCCGTAAGATGCTTTTCTGTGACTGGTGAGTACTCAACCAAGTCATTCTGAGAATAGTG
TATGCGGCGACCGAGTTGCTCTTGCCCGGCGTCAATACGGGATAATACCGCGCCACATAGCAGAACTTTA
AAAGTGCTCATCATTGGAAAACGTTCTTCGGGGCGAAAACTCTCAAGGATCTTACCGCTGTTGAGATCCA
GTTCGATGTAACCCACTCGTGCACCCAACTGATCTTCAGCATCTTTTACTTTCACCAGCGTTTCTGGGTG
AGCAAAAACAGGAAGGCAAAATGCCGCAAAAAAGGGAATAAGGGCGACACGGAAATGTTGAATACTCATA
CTCTTCCTTTTTCAATATTATTGAAGCATTTATCAGGGTTATTGTCTCATGAGCGGATACATATTTGAAT
GTATTTAGAAAAATAAACAAATAGGGGTTCCGCGCACATTTCCCCGAAAAGTGCCACCTGGGTCCTTTTC
ATCACGTGCTATAAAAATAATTATAATTTAAATTTTTTAATATAAATATATAAATTAAAAATAGAAAGTA
AAAAAAGAAATTAAAGAAAAAATAGTTTTTGTTTTCCGAAGATGTAAAAGACTCTAGGGGGATCGCCAAC
AAATACTACCTTTTATCTTGCTCTTCCTGCTCTCAGGTATTAATGCCGAATTGTTTCATCTTGTCTGTGT
AGAAGACCACACACGAAAATCCTGTGATTTTACATTTTACTTATCGTTAATCGAATGTATATCTATTTAA
TCTGCTTTTCTTGTCTAATAAATATATATGTAAAGTACGCTTTTTGTTGAAATTTTTTAAACCTTTGTTT
ATTTTTTTTTCTTCATTCCGTAACTCTTCTACCTTCTTTATTTACTTTCTAAAATCCAAATACAAAACAT
AAAAATAAATAAACACAGAGTAAATTCCCAAATTATTCCATCATTAAAAGATACGAGGCGCGTGTAAGTT
ACAGGCAAGCGATCCGTCTAAGAAACCATTATTATCATGACATTAACCTATAAAAATAGGCGTATCACGA
GGCCCTTTCGTC
